>Addgene plasmid #236291 | pLenti Puro HA-Ubiquitin-K63 | addgene full sequence | sequence record 499303 | Addgene NGS Result
AAGCTTTATTGAGGCTTAAGCAGTGGGTTCCCTAGTTAGCCAGAGAGCTCCCAGGCTCAGATCTGGTCTA
ACCAGAGAGACCCGTTTATGTATCGAGCTAGGCACTTAAATACAATATCTCTGCAATGCGGCAATTCAGT
GGTTCGTCCAATCCATGTCAGACCCGTCTGTTGCCTTCCTAATAAGGCACGATCGTACCACCTTACTTCC
ACCAATCGGCATGCACGGTGCTTTTTCTCTCCTTGTAAGGCATGTTGCTAACTCATCGTTACCATGTTGC
AAGACTACAAGAGTATTGCATAAGACTACATTAAGCTTGCAGCTCCAGCTTTTGTTCCCTTTAGTGAGGG
TTAATTGCGCGCTTGGCGTAATCATGCTGCAGGCATGCAAGCTTGGCGTAATCATGGTCATAGCTGTTTC
CTGTGTGAAATTGTTATCCGCTCACAATTCCACACAACATACGAGCCGGAAGCATAAAGTGTAAAGCCTG
GGGTGCCTAATGAGTGAGCTAACTCACATTAATTGCGTTGCGCTCACTGCCCGCTTTCCAGTCGGGAAAC
CTGTCGTGCCAGCTGCATTAATGAATCGGCCAACGCGCGGGGAGAGGCGGTTTGCGTATTGGGCGCTCTT
CCGCTTCCTCGCTCACTGACTCGCTGCGCTCGGTCGTTCGGCTGCGGCGAGCGGTATCAGCTCACTCAAA
GGCGGTAATACGGTTATCCACAGAATCAGGGGATAACGCAGGAAAGAACATGTGAGCAAAAGGCCAGCAA
AAGGCCAGGAACCGTAAAAAGGCCGCGTTGCTGGCGTTTTTCCATAGGCTCCGCCCCCCTGACGAGCATC
ACAAAAATCGACGCTCAAGTCAGAGGTGGCGAAACCCGACAGGACTATAAAGATACCAGGCGTTTCCCCC
TGGAAGCTCCCTCGTGCGCTCTCCTGTTCCGACCCTGCCGCTTACCGGATACCTGTCCGCCTTTCTCCCT
TCGGGAAGCGTGGCGCTTTCTCATAGCTCACGCTGTAGGTATCTCAGTTCGGTGTAGGTCGTTCGCTCCA
AGCTGGGCTGTGTGCACGAACCCCCCGTTCAGCCCGACCGCTGCGCCTTATCCGGTAACTATCGTCTTGA
GTCCAACCCGGTAAGACACGACTTATCGCCACTGGCAGCAGCCACTGGTAACAGGATTAGCAGAGCGAGG
TATGTAGGCGGTGCTACAGAGTTCTTGAAGTGGTGGCCTAACTACGGCTACACTAGAAGAACAGTATTTG
GTATCTGCGCTCTGCTGAAGCCAGTTACCTTCGGAAAAAGAGTTGGTAGCTCTTGATCCGGCAAACAAAC
CACCGCTGGTAGCGGTGGTTTTTTTGTTTGCAAGCAGCAGATTACGCGCAGAAAAAAAGGATCTCAAGAA
GATCCTTTGATCTTTTCTACGGGGTCTGACGCTCAGTGGAACGAAAACTCACGTTAAGGGATTTTGGTCA
TGAGATTATCAAAAAGGATCTTCACCTAGATCCTTTTAAATTAAAAATGAAGTTTTAAATCAATCTAAAG
TATATATGAGTAAACTTGGTCTGACAGTTACCAATGCTTAATCAGTGAGGCACCTATCTCAGCGATCTGT
CTATTTCGTTCATCCATAGTTGCCTGACTCCCCGTCGTGTAGATAACTACGATACGGGAGGGCTTACCAT
CTGGCCCCAGTGCTGCAATGATACCGCGAGACCCACGCTCACCGGCTCCAGATTTATCAGCAATAAACCA
GCCAGCCGGAAGGGCCGAGCGCAGAAGTGGTCCTGCAACTTTATCCGCCTCCATCCAGTCTATTAATTGT
TGCCGGGAAGCTAGAGTAAGTAGTTCGCCAGTTAATAGTTTGCGCAACGTTGTTGCCATTGCTACAGGCA
TCGTGGTGTCACGCTCGTCGTTTGGTATGGCTTCATTCAGCTCCGGTTCCCAACGATCAAGGCGAGTTAC
ATGATCCCCCATGTTGTGCAAAAAAGCGGTTAGCTCCTTCGGTCCTCCGATCGTTGTCAGAAGTAAGTTG
GCCGCAGTGTTATCACTCATGGTTATGGCAGCACTGCATAATTCTCTTACTGTCATGCCATCCGTAAGAT
GCTTTTCTGTGACTGGTGAGTACTCAACCAAGTCATTCTGAGAATAGTGTATGCGGCGACCGAGTTGCTC
TTGCCCGGCGTCAATACGGGATAATACCGCGCCACATAGCAGAACTTTAAAAGTGCTCATCATTGGAAAA
CGTTCTTCGGGGCGAAAACTCTCAAGGATCTTACCGCTGTTGAGATCCAGTTCGATGTAACCCACTCGTG
CACCCAACTGATCTTCAGCATCTTTTACTTTCACCAGCGTTTCTGGGTGAGCAAAAACAGGAAGGCAAAA
TGCCGCAAAAAAGGGAATAAGGGCGACACGGAAATGTTGAATACTCATACTCTTCCTTTTTCAATATTAT
TGAAGCATTTATCAGGGTTATTGTCTCATGAGCGGATACATATTTGAATGTATTTAGAAAAATAAACAAA
TAGGGGTTCCGCGCACATTTCCCCGAAAAGTGCCACCTGACGTCTAAGAAACCATTATTATCATGACATT
AACCTATAAAAATAGGCGTATCACGAGGCCCTTTCGTCTCGCGCGTTTCGGTGATGACGGTGAAAACCTC
TGACACATGCAGCTCCCGGAGACGGTCACAGCTTGTCTGTAAGCGGATGCCGGGAGCAGACAAGCCCGTC
AGGGCGCGTCAGCGGGTGTTGGCGGGTGTCGGGGCTGGCTTAACTATGCGGCATCAGAGCAGATTGTACT
GAGAGTGCACCATATGCGGTGTGAAATACCGCACAGATGCGTAAGGAGAAAATACCGCATCAGGCGCCAT
TCGCCATTCAGGCTGCGCAACTGTTGGGAAGGGCGATCGGTGCGGGCCTCTTCGCTATTACGCCAGCTGG
CGAAAGGGGGATGTGCTGCAAGGCGATTAAGTTGGGTAACGCCAGGGTTTTCCCAGTCACGACGTTGTAA
AACGACGGCCAGTGAATTCGAGCTCGGTACCCGGGGAGCGCGCGTAATACGACTCACTATAGGGCGAATT
GGGTACGTCCCTAGGCCTCCAAAAAAGCCTCCTCACTACTTCTGGAATAGCTCAGAGGCCGAGGCGGCCT
CGGCCTCTGCATAAATAAAAAAAATTAGTCAGCCATGGGGCGGAGAATGGGCGGAACTGGGCGGAGTTAG
GGGCGGGATGGGCGGAGTTAGGGGCGGGATAGCTAGAGCCAGACATGATAAGATACATTGATGAGTTTGG
ACAAACCACAACTAGAATGCAGTGAAAAAAATGCTTTATTTGTGAAATTTGTGATGCTATTGCTTTATTT
GTAACCATTATAAGCTGCAATAAACAAGTTCCTCTCACTCTCTGATATTCATTTCTTTGCAAGTTATAAA
TACTGAATAATAAGATGACATGAACTACTACTGCTAGAGATTTTCCACACTGACTAAAAGGGTCTGAGGG
ATCTCTAGTTACCAGAGTCACACAACAGACGGGCACACACTACTTGAAGCACTCAAGGCAAGCTTTATTG
AGGCTTAAGCAGTGGGTTCCCTAGTTAGCCAGAGAGCTCCCAGGCTCAGATCTGGTCTAACCAGAGAGAC
CCAGTACAAGCAAAAAGCAGATCTTGTCTTCGTTGGGAGTGAATTAGCCCTTCCAGTCCCCCCTTTTCTT
TTAAAAAGTGGCTAAGATCTACAGCTGCCTTGTAAGTCATTGGTCTTAAAGTCGACGCGGGGAGGCGGCC
CAAAGGGAGATCCGACTCGTCTGAGGGCGAAGGCGAAGACGCGGAAGAGGCCGCAGAGCCGGCAGCAGGC
CGCGGGAAGGAAGGTCCGCTGGATTGAGGGCCGAAGGGACGTAGCAGAAGGACGTCCCGCGCAGAATCCA
GGTGGCAACACAGGCGAGCAGCCAAGGAAAGGACGATGATTTCCCCGACAACACCACGGAATTGTCAGTG
CCCAACAGCCGAGCCCCTGTCCAGCAGCGGGCAAGGCAGGCGGCGATGAGTTCCGCCGTGGCAATAGGGA
GGGGGAAAGCGAAAGTCCCGGAAAGGAGCTGACAGGTGGTGGCAATGCCCCAACCAGTGGGGGTTGCGTC
AGCAAACACAGTGCACACCACGCCACGTTGCCTGACAACGGGCCACAACTCCTCATAAAGAGACAGCAAC
CAGGATTTATACAAGGAGGAGAAAATGAAAGCCATACGGGAAGCAATAGCATGATACAAAGGCATTAAAG
CAGCGTATCCACATAGCGTAAAAGGAGCAACATAGTTAAGAATACCAGTCAATCTTTCACAAATTTTGTA
ATCCAGAGGTTGATTGTCGACTTAACGCGTTCAGGCACCGGGCTTGCGGGTCATGCACCAGGTGCGCGGT
CCTTCGGGCACCTCGACGTCGGCGGTGACGGTGAAGCCGAGCCGCTCGTAGAAGGGGAGGTTGCGGGGCG
CGGAGGTCTCCAGGAAGGCGGGCACCCCGGCGCGCTCGGCCGCCTCCACTCCGGGGAGCACGACGGCGCT
GCCCAGACCCTTGCCCTGGTGGTCGGGCGAGACGCCGACGGTGGCCAGGAACCACGCGGGCTCCTTGGGC
CGGTGCGGCGCCAGGAGGCCTTCCATCTGTTGCTGCGCGGCCAGCCGGGAACCGCTCAACTCGGCCATGC
GCGGGCCGATCTCGGCGAACACCGCCCCCGCTTCGACGCTCTCCGGCGTGGTCCAGACCGCCACCGCGGC
GCCGTCGTCCGCGACCCACACCTTGCCGATGTCGAGCCCGACGCGCGTGAGGAAGAGTTCTTGCAGCTCG
GTGACCCGCTCGATGTGGCGGTCCGGATCGACGGTGTGGCGCGTGGCGGGGTAGTCGGCGAACGCGGCGG
CGAGGGTGCGTACGGCCCTGGGGACGTCGTCGCGGGTGGCGAGGCGCACCGTGGGCTTGTACTCGGTCAT
CGGTCCAGGATTCTCTTCGACATCTCCGGCTTGTTTCAGCAGAGAGAAGTTTGTTGCGCCGGATCCACCA
CCTCTGAGACGGAGGACCAGGTGCAGGGTGGACTCCTTCTGAATGTTGTAATCAGACAGCGTTCTACCGT
CCTCGAGCTGTCTACCGGCAAAGATCAATCTTTGTTGATCAGGTGGAATGCCTTCTCTGTCTTGAATTCT
AGCTCTAACGTTTTCGATGGTATCGGATGGTTCAACTTCTAGAGTTATGGTTCTACCGGTTAACGTTCTG
ACGAAGATCTGCATGGATCCGCTAGCGTAATCCGGAACATCGTATGGGTACATGGTGGCGACCGGTAGCG
CTAGCGGATCTGACGGTTCACTAAACCAGCTCTGCTTATATAGACCTCCCACCGTACACGCCTACCGCCC
ATTTGCGTCAATGGGGCGGAGTTGTTACGACATTTTGGAAAGTCCCGTTGATTTTGGTGCCAAAACAAAC
TCCCATTGACGTCAATGGGGTGGAGACTTGGAAATCCCCGTGAGTCAAACCGCTATCCACGCCCATTGAT
GTACTGCCAAAACCGCATCACACTGACGGGCACCGGAGCCAATTCCCACTCCTTTCAAGACCTAGCTAGC
TAATTAACCAAACTGGATCTCTGCTGTCCCTGTAATAAACCCGAAAATTTTGAATTTTTGTAATTTGTTT
TTGTAATTCTTTAGTTTGTATGTCTGTTGCTATTATGTCTACTATTCTTTCCCCTGCACTGTACCCCCCA
ATCCCCCCTTTTCTTTTAAAATTGTGGATGAATACTGCCATTTGTCTGCAGAATTGGCGCACGCAGTGCC
GATCCGTTCACTAATCGAATGGATCTGTCTCTGTCTCTCTCTCCACCTTCTTCTTCTATTCCTTCGGGCC
TGTCGGGTCCCCTCGGGGTTGGGAGGTGGGTCTGAAACGATAATGGTGAATATCCCTGCCTAACTCTATT
CACTATAGAAAGTACAGCAAAAACTATTCTTAAACCTACCAAGCCTCCTACTATCATTATGAATAATTTT
ATATACCACAGCCAATTTGTTATGTTAAACCAATTCCACAAACTTGCCCATTTATCTAATTCCAATAATT
CTTGTTCATTCTTTTCTTGCTGGTTTTGCGATTCTTCAATTAAGGAGTGTATTAAGCTTGTGTAATTGTT
AATTTCTCTGTCCCACTCCATCCAGGTCGTGTGATTCCAAATCTGTTCCAGAGATTTATTACTCCAACTA
GCATTCCAAGGCACAGCAGTGGTGCAAATGAGTTTTCCAGAGCAACCCCAAATCCCCAGGAGCTGTTGAT
CCTTTAGGTATCTTTCCACAGCCAGGATTCTTGCCTGGAGCTGCTTGATGCCCCAGACTGTGAGTTGCAA
CAGATGCTGTTGCGCCTCAATAGCCCTCAGCAAATTGTTCTGCTGCTGCACTATACCAGACAATAATTGT
CTGGCCTGTACCGTCAGCGTCATTGACGCTGCGCCCATAGTGCTTCCTGCTGCTCCCAAGAACCCAAGGA
ACAAAGCTCCTATTCCCACTGCTCTTTTTTCTCTCTGCACCACTCTTCTCTTTGCCTTGGTGGGTGCTAC
TCCTAATGGTTCAATTTTTACTACTTTATATTTATATAATTCACTTCTCCAATTGTCCCTCATATCTCCT
CCTCCAGGTCTGAAGATCAGCGGCCGCTTGCTGTGCGGTGGTCTTACTTTTGTTTTGCTCTTCCTCTATC
TTGTCTAAAGCTTCCTTGGTGTCTTTTATCTCTATCCTTTGATGCACACAATAGAGGGTTGCTACTGTAT
TATATAATGATCTAAGTTCTTCTGATCCTGTCTGAAGGGATGGTTGTAGCTGTCCCAGTATTTGTCTACA
GCCTTCTGATGTTTCTAACAGGCCAGGATTAACTGCGAATCGTTCTAGCTCCCTGCTTGCCCATACTATA
TGTTTTAATTTATATTTTTTCTTTCCCCCTGGCCTTAACCGAATTTTTTCCCATCGCGATCTAATTCTCC
CCCGCTTAATACTGACGCTCTCGCACCCATCTCTCTCCTTCTAGCCTCCGCTAGTCAAAATTTTTGGCGT
ACTCACCAGTCGCCGCCCCTCGCCTCTTGCCGTGCGCGCTTCAGCAAGCCGAGTCCTGCGTCGAGAGAGC
TCCTCTGGTTTCCCTTTCGCTTTCAAGTCCCTGTTCGGGCGCCACTGCTAGAGATTTTCCACACTGACTA
AAAGGGTCTGAGGGATCTCTAGTTACCAGAGTCACACAACAGACGGGCACACACTACTTGAAGCACTCAA
GGC
Features (pLannotate 1.2.2; 30 found; start..end, strand, type, name):
     84..310     -  promoter       RSV promoter: Rous sarcoma virus enhancer/promoter
    338..356     -  promoter       T3 promoter: promoter for bacteriophage T3 RNA polymerase
    377..394     +  misc_feature   MCS (fragment): pUC18/19 multiple cloning site
    431..447     -  protein_bind   lac operator: The lac repressor binds to the lac operator to inhibit transcription in E. coli. This inhibition can be relieved by adding lactose or isopropyl-β-D-thiogalactopyranoside (IPTG). lac repressor encoded by lacI
    455..485     -  promoter       lac promoter: promoter for the E. coli lac operon
    500..521     -  protein_bind   CAP binding site: CAP binding activates transcription in the presence of cAMP. E. coli catabolite activator protein
    534..626     -  CDS            lacI (fragment): lac repressor; lacI; The lac repressor binds to the lac operator to inhibit transcription in E. coli. This inhibition can be relieved by adding lactose or isopropyl-β-D-thiogalactopyranoside (IPTG).
    809..1397    -  rep_origin     ori: high-copy-number ColE1/pMB1/pBR322/pUC origin of replication
   1568..2428    -  CDS            AmpR: β-lactamase; bla; confers resistance to ampicillin, carbenicillin, and related antibiotics
   2429..2533    -  promoter       AmpR promoter: bla
   2628..2663    +  CDS            rop (fragment): Rop protein, which maintains plasmids at low copy number; rop
   2765..2864    +  misc_feature   bom (fragment): basis of mobility region from pBR322
   2870..3027    -  CDS            lacZα (fragment): LacZα fragment of β-galactosidase; lacZ fragment
   3055..3073    +  promoter       T7 promoter: promoter for bacteriophage T7 RNA polymerase
   3094..3229    -  rep_origin     SV40 ori: SV40 origin of replication
   3269..3390    -  polyA_signal   SV40 poly(A) signal: SV40 polyadenylation signal
   3462..3695    -  LTR            3' LTR (ΔU3): self-inactivating 3' long terminal repeat (LTR) from HIV-1
   3697..3716    -  misc_feature   cPPT/CTS (fragment): central polypurine tract and central termination sequence of HIV-1
   3767..4355    -  misc_feature   WPRE: woodchuck hepatitis virus posttranscriptional regulatory element
   4371..4970    -  CDS            PuroR: puromycin N-acetyltransferase; pac from Streptomyces alboniger; confers resistance to puromycin
   5037..5264    -  CDS            ubiquitin-K63: human ubiquitin variant containing Lys-63, with all other lysines mutated to arginine
   5274..5300    -  CDS            3xHA (fragment): three tandem HA epitope tags
   5348..5551    -  promoter       CMV promoter: human cytomegalovirus (CMV) immediate early promoter
   5577..5595    -  CDS            small t antigen (fragment): SV40 (simian virus 40) small t antigen
   5644..5761    -  misc_feature   cPPT/CTS: central polypurine tract and central termination sequence of HIV-1
   5811..5911    -  CDS            Rev (fragment): human immunodeficiency virus 1 (HIV-1) Rev protein; rev; enhances nuclear export of unspliced and incompletely spliced viral mRNAs
   6288..6521    -  misc_feature   RRE: The Rev response element (RRE) of HIV-1 allows for Rev-dependent mRNA export from the nucleus to the cytoplasm.
   6667..7030    -  CDS            HIV-1 gag (fragment): gag protein from human immunodeficiency virus 1; gag
   7014..7139    -  misc_feature   HIV-1 Ψ: packaging signal of human immunodeficiency virus type 1
   7186..83      -  LTR            5' LTR (truncated) (across the origin): truncated 5' long terminal repeat (LTR) from HIV-1
