>Addgene plasmid #236291 | pLenti Puro HA-Ubiquitin-K63 Sequencing Result | analyzer sequence | sequence record 467835
CATGATTACGCCAAGCTTGCATGCCTGCAGCATGATTACGCCAAGCGCGCAATTAACCCTCACTAAAGGG
AACAAAAGCTGGAGCTGCAAGCTTAATGTAGTCTTATGCAATACTCTTGTAGTCTTGCAACATGGTAACG
ATGAGTTAGCAACATGCCTTACAAGGAGAGAAAAAGCACCGTGCATGCCGATTGGTGGAAGTAAGGTGGT
ACGATCGTGCCTTATTAGGAAGGCAACAGACGGGTCTGACATGGATTGGACGAACCACTGAATTGCCGCA
TTGCAGAGATATTGTATTTAAGTGCCTAGCTCGATACATAAACGGGTCTCTCTGGTTAGACCAGATCTGA
GCCTGGGAGCTCTCTGGCTAACTAGGGAACCCACTGCTTAAGCCTCAATAAAGCTTGCCTTGAGTGCTTC
AAGTAGTGTGTGCCCGTCTGTTGTGTGACTCTGGTAACTAGAGATCCCTCAGACCCTTTTAGTCAGTGTG
GAAAATCTCTAGCAGTGGCGCCCGAACAGGGACTTGAAAGCGAAAGGGAAACCAGAGGAGCTCTCTCGAC
GCAGGACTCGGCTTGCTGAAGCGCGCACGGCAAGAGGCGAGGGGCGGCGACTGGTGAGTACGCCAAAAAT
TTTGACTAGCGGAGGCTAGAAGGAGAGAGATGGGTGCGAGAGCGTCAGTATTAAGCGGGGGAGAATTAGA
TCGCGATGGGAAAAAATTCGGTTAAGGCCAGGGGGAAAGAAAAAATATAAATTAAAACATATAGTATGGG
CAAGCAGGGAGCTAGAACGATTCGCAGTTAATCCTGGCCTGTTAGAAACATCAGAAGGCTGTAGACAAAT
ACTGGGACAGCTACAACCATCCCTTCAGACAGGATCAGAAGAACTTAGATCATTATATAATACAGTAGCA
ACCCTCTATTGTGTGCATCAAAGGATAGAGATAAAAGACACCAAGGAAGCTTTAGACAAGATAGAGGAAG
AGCAAAACAAAAGTAAGACCACCGCACAGCAAGCGGCCGCTGATCTTCAGACCTGGAGGAGGAGATATGA
GGGACAATTGGAGAAGTGAATTATATAAATATAAAGTAGTAAAAATTGAACCATTAGGAGTAGCACCCAC
CAAGGCAAAGAGAAGAGTGGTGCAGAGAGAAAAAAGAGCAGTGGGAATAGGAGCTTTGTTCCTTGGGTTC
TTGGGAGCAGCAGGAAGCACTATGGGCGCAGCGTCAATGACGCTGACGGTACAGGCCAGACAATTATTGT
CTGGTATAGTGCAGCAGCAGAACAATTTGCTGAGGGCTATTGAGGCGCAACAGCATCTGTTGCAACTCAC
AGTCTGGGGCATCAAGCAGCTCCAGGCAAGAATCCTGGCTGTGGAAAGATACCTAAAGGATCAACAGCTC
CTGGGGATTTGGGGTTGCTCTGGAAAACTCATTTGCACCACTGCTGTGCCTTGGAATGCTAGTTGGAGTA
ATAAATCTCTGGAACAGATTTGGAATCACACGACCTGGATGGAGTGGGACAGAGAAATTAACAATTACAC
AAGCTTAATACACTCCTTAATTGAAGAATCGCAAAACCAGCAAGAAAAGAATGAACAAGAATTATTGGAA
TTAGATAAATGGGCAAGTTTGTGGAATTGGTTTAACATAACAAATTGGCTGTGGTATATAAAATTATTCA
TAATGATAGTAGGAGGCTTGGTAGGTTTAAGAATAGTTTTTGCTGTACTTTCTATAGTGAATAGAGTTAG
GCAGGGATATTCACCATTATCGTTTCAGACCCACCTCCCAACCCCGAGGGGACCCGACAGGCCCGAAGGA
ATAGAAGAAGAAGGTGGAGAGAGAGACAGAGACAGATCCATTCGATTAGTGAACGGATCGGCACTGCGTG
CGCCAATTCTGCAGACAAATGGCAGTATTCATCCACAATTTTAAAAGAAAAGGGGGGATTGGGGGGTACA
GTGCAGGGGAAAGAATAGTAGACATAATAGCAACAGACATACAAACTAAAGAATTACAAAAACAAATTAC
AAAAATTCAAAATTTTCGGGTTTATTACAGGGACAGCAGAGATCCAGTTTGGTTAATTAGCTAGCTAGGT
CTTGAAAGGAGTGGGAATTGGCTCCGGTGCCCGTCAGTGTGATGCGGTTTTGGCAGTACATCAATGGGCG
TGGATAGCGGTTTGACTCACGGGGATTTCCAAGTCTCCACCCCATTGACGTCAATGGGAGTTTGTTTTGG
CACCAAAATCAACGGGACTTTCCAAAATGTCGTAACAACTCCGCCCCATTGACGCAAATGGGCGGTAGGC
GTGTACGGTGGGAGGTCTATATAAGCAGAGCTGGTTTAGTGAACCGTCAGATCCGCTAGCGCTACCGGTC
GCCACCATGTACCCATACGATGTTCCGGATTACGCTAGCGGATCCAATGCAGATCTTCGTCAGAACGTTA
ACCGGTAGAACCATAACTCTAGAAGTTGAACCATCCGATACCATCGAAAACGTTAGAGCTAGAATTCAAG
ACAGAGAAGGCATTCCACCTGATCAACAAAGATTGATCTTTGCCGGTAGACAGCTCGAGGACGGTAGAAC
GCTGTCTGATTACAACATTCAGAAGGAGTCCACCCTGCACCTGGTCCTCCGTCTCAGAGGTGGTGGATCC
GGCGCAACAAACTTCTCTCTGCTGAAACAAGCCGGAGATGTCGAAGAGAATCCTGGACCGATGACCGAGT
ACAAGCCCACGGTGCGCCTCGCCACCCGCGACGACGTCCCCAGGGCCGTACGCACCCTCGCCGCCGCGTT
CGCCGACTACCCCGCCACGCGCCACACCGTCGATCCGGACCGCCACATCGAGCGGGTCACCGAGCTGCAA
GAACTCTTCCTCACGCGCGTCGGGCTCGACATCGGCAAGGTGTGGGTCGCGGACGACGGCGCCGCGGTGG
CGGTCTGGACCACGCCGGAGAGCGTCGAAGCGGGGGCGGTGTTCGCCGAGATCGGCCCGCGCATGGCCGA
GTTGAGCGGTTCCCGGCTGGCCGCGCAGCAACAGATGGAAGGCCTCCTGGCGCCGCACCGGCCCAAGGAG
CCCGCGTGGTTCCTGGCCACCGTCGGCGTCTCGCCCGACCACCAGGGCAAGGGTCTGGGCAGCGCCGTCG
TGCTCCCCGGAGTGGAGGCGGCCGAGCGCGCCGGGGTGCCCGCCTTCCTGGAGACCTCCGCGCCCCGCAA
CCTCCCCTTCTACGAGCGGCTCGGCTTCACCGTCACCGCCGACGTCGAGGTGCCCGAAGGACCGCGCACC
TGGTGCATGACCCGCAAGCCCGGTGCCTGAACGCGTTAAGTCGACAATCAACCTCTGGATTACAAAATTT
GTGAAAGATTGACTGGTATTCTTAACTATGTTGCTCCTTTTACGCTATGTGGATACGCTGCTTTAATGCC
TTTGTATCATGCTATTGCTTCCCGTATGGCTTTCATTTTCTCCTCCTTGTATAAATCCTGGTTGCTGTCT
CTTTATGAGGAGTTGTGGCCCGTTGTCAGGCAACGTGGCGTGGTGTGCACTGTGTTTGCTGACGCAACCC
CCACTGGTTGGGGCATTGCCACCACCTGTCAGCTCCTTTCCGGGACTTTCGCTTTCCCCCTCCCTATTGC
CACGGCGGAACTCATCGCCGCCTGCCTTGCCCGCTGCTGGACAGGGGCTCGGCTGTTGGGCACTGACAAT
TCCGTGGTGTTGTCGGGGAAATCATCGTCCTTTCCTTGGCTGCTCGCCTGTGTTGCCACCTGGATTCTGC
GCGGGACGTCCTTCTGCTACGTCCCTTCGGCCCTCAATCCAGCGGACCTTCCTTCCCGCGGCCTGCTGCC
GGCTCTGCGGCCTCTTCCGCGTCTTCGCCTTCGCCCTCAGACGAGTCGGATCTCCCTTTGGGCCGCCTCC
CCGCGTCGACTTTAAGACCAATGACTTACAAGGCAGCTGTAGATCTTAGCCACTTTTTAAAAGAAAAGGG
GGGACTGGAAGGGCTAATTCACTCCCAACGAAGACAAGATCTGCTTTTTGCTTGTACTGGGTCTCTCTGG
TTAGACCAGATCTGAGCCTGGGAGCTCTCTGGCTAACTAGGGAACCCACTGCTTAAGCCTCAATAAAGCT
TGCCTTGAGTGCTTCAAGTAGTGTGTGCCCGTCTGTTGTGTGACTCTGGTAACTAGAGATCCCTCAGACC
CTTTTAGTCAGTGTGGAAAATCTCTAGCAGTAGTAGTTCATGTCATCTTATTATTCAGTATTTATAACTT
GCAAAGAAATGAATATCAGAGAGTGAGAGGAACTTGTTTATTGCAGCTTATAATGGTTACAAATAAAGCA
ATAGCATCACAAATTTCACAAATAAAGCATTTTTTTCACTGCATTCTAGTTGTGGTTTGTCCAAACTCAT
CAATGTATCTTATCATGTCTGGCTCTAGCTATCCCGCCCCTAACTCCGCCCATCCCGCCCCTAACTCCGC
CCAGTTCCGCCCATTCTCCGCCCCATGGCTGACTAATTTTTTTTATTTATGCAGAGGCCGAGGCCGCCTC
GGCCTCTGAGCTATTCCAGAAGTAGTGAGGAGGCTTTTTTGGAGGCCTAGGGACGTACCCAATTCGCCCT
ATAGTGAGTCGTATTACGCGCGCTCCCCGGGTACCGAGCTCGAATTCACTGGCCGTCGTTTTACAACGTC
GTGACTGGGAAAACCCTGGCGTTACCCAACTTAATCGCCTTGCAGCACATCCCCCTTTCGCCAGCTGGCG
TAATAGCGAAGAGGCCCGCACCGATCGCCCTTCCCAACAGTTGCGCAGCCTGAATGGCGAATGGCGCCTG
ATGCGGTATTTTCTCCTTACGCATCTGTGCGGTATTTCACACCGCATATGGTGCACTCTCAGTACAATCT
GCTCTGATGCCGCATAGTTAAGCCAGCCCCGACACCCGCCAACACCCGCTGACGCGCCCTGACGGGCTTG
TCTGCTCCCGGCATCCGCTTACAGACAAGCTGTGACCGTCTCCGGGAGCTGCATGTGTCAGAGGTTTTCA
CCGTCATCACCGAAACGCGCGAGACGAAAGGGCCTCGTGATACGCCTATTTTTATAGGTTAATGTCATGA
TAATAATGGTTTCTTAGACGTCAGGTGGCACTTTTCGGGGAAATGTGCGCGGAACCCCTATTTGTTTATT
TTTCTAAATACATTCAAATATGTATCCGCTCATGAGACAATAACCCTGATAAATGCTTCAATAATATTGA
AAAAGGAAGAGTATGAGTATTCAACATTTCCGTGTCGCCCTTATTCCCTTTTTTGCGGCATTTTGCCTTC
CTGTTTTTGCTCACCCAGAAACGCTGGTGAAAGTAAAAGATGCTGAAGATCAGTTGGGTGCACGAGTGGG
TTACATCGAACTGGATCTCAACAGCGGTAAGATCCTTGAGAGTTTTCGCCCCGAAGAACGTTTTCCAATG
ATGAGCACTTTTAAAGTTCTGCTATGTGGCGCGGTATTATCCCGTATTGACGCCGGGCAAGAGCAACTCG
GTCGCCGCATACACTATTCTCAGAATGACTTGGTTGAGTACTCACCAGTCACAGAAAAGCATCTTACGGA
TGGCATGACAGTAAGAGAATTATGCAGTGCTGCCATAACCATGAGTGATAACACTGCGGCCAACTTACTT
CTGACAACGATCGGAGGACCGAAGGAGCTAACCGCTTTTTTGCACAACATGGGGGATCATGTAACTCGCC
TTGATCGTTGGGAACCGGAGCTGAATGAAGCCATACCAAACGACGAGCGTGACACCACGATGCCTGTAGC
AATGGCAACAACGTTGCGCAAACTATTAACTGGCGAACTACTTACTCTAGCTTCCCGGCAACAATTAATA
GACTGGATGGAGGCGGATAAAGTTGCAGGACCACTTCTGCGCTCGGCCCTTCCGGCTGGCTGGTTTATTG
CTGATAAATCTGGAGCCGGTGAGCGTGGGTCTCGCGGTATCATTGCAGCACTGGGGCCAGATGGTAAGCC
CTCCCGTATCGTAGTTATCTACACGACGGGGAGTCAGGCAACTATGGATGAACGAAATAGACAGATCGCT
GAGATAGGTGCCTCACTGATTAAGCATTGGTAACTGTCAGACCAAGTTTACTCATATATACTTTAGATTG
ATTTAAAACTTCATTTTTAATTTAAAAGGATCTAGGTGAAGATCCTTTTTGATAATCTCATGACCAAAAT
CCCTTAACGTGAGTTTTCGTTCCACTGAGCGTCAGACCCCGTAGAAAAGATCAAAGGATCTTCTTGAGAT
CCTTTTTTTCTGCGCGTAATCTGCTGCTTGCAAACAAAAAAACCACCGCTACCAGCGGTGGTTTGTTTGC
CGGATCAAGAGCTACCAACTCTTTTTCCGAAGGTAACTGGCTTCAGCAGAGCGCAGATACCAAATACTGT
TCTTCTAGTGTAGCCGTAGTTAGGCCACCACTTCAAGAACTCTGTAGCACCGCCTACATACCTCGCTCTG
CTAATCCTGTTACCAGTGGCTGCTGCCAGTGGCGATAAGTCGTGTCTTACCGGGTTGGACTCAAGACGAT
AGTTACCGGATAAGGCGCAGCGGTCGGGCTGAACGGGGGGTTCGTGCACACAGCCCAGCTTGGAGCGAAC
GACCTACACCGAACTGAGATACCTACAGCGTGAGCTATGAGAAAGCGCCACGCTTCCCGAAGGGAGAAAG
GCGGACAGGTATCCGGTAAGCGGCAGGGTCGGAACAGGAGAGCGCACGAGGGAGCTTCCAGGGGGAAACG
CCTGGTATCTTTATAGTCCTGTCGGGTTTCGCCACCTCTGACTTGAGCGTCGATTTTTGTGATGCTCGTC
AGGGGGGCGGAGCCTATGGAAAAACGCCAGCAACGCGGCCTTTTTACGGTTCCTGGCCTTTTGCTGGCCT
TTTGCTCACATGTTCTTTCCTGCGTTATCCCCTGATTCTGTGGATAACCGTATTACCGCCTTTGAGTGAG
CTGATACCGCTCGCCGCAGCCGAACGACCGAGCGCAGCGAGTCAGTGAGCGAGGAAGCGGAAGAGCGCCC
AATACGCAAACCGCCTCTCCCCGCGCGTTGGCCGATTCATTAATGCAGCTGGCACGACAGGTTTCCCGAC
TGGAAAGCGGGCAGTGAGCGCAACGCAATTAATGTGAGTTAGCTCACTCATTAGGCACCCCAGGCTTTAC
ACTTTATGCTTCCGGCTCGTATGTTGTGTGGAATTGTGAGCGGATAACAATTTCACACAGGAAACAGCTA
TGAC
Features (pLannotate 1.2.2; 31 found; start..end, strand, type, name):
     13..30      -  misc_feature   MCS (fragment): pUC18/19 multiple cloning site
     51..69      +  promoter       T3 promoter: promoter for bacteriophage T3 RNA polymerase
     97..323     +  promoter       RSV promoter: Rous sarcoma virus enhancer/promoter
    324..504     +  LTR            5' LTR (truncated): truncated 5' long terminal repeat (LTR) from HIV-1
    551..676     +  misc_feature   HIV-1 Ψ: packaging signal of human immunodeficiency virus type 1
    660..1023    +  CDS            HIV-1 gag (fragment): gag protein from human immunodeficiency virus 1; gag
   1169..1402    +  misc_feature   RRE: The Rev response element (RRE) of HIV-1 allows for Rev-dependent mRNA export from the nucleus to the cytoplasm.
   1779..1879    +  CDS            Rev (fragment): human immunodeficiency virus 1 (HIV-1) Rev protein; rev; enhances nuclear export of unspliced and incompletely spliced viral mRNAs
   1929..2046    +  misc_feature   cPPT/CTS: central polypurine tract and central termination sequence of HIV-1
   2095..2113    +  CDS            small t antigen (fragment): SV40 (simian virus 40) small t antigen
   2139..2342    +  promoter       CMV promoter: human cytomegalovirus (CMV) immediate early promoter
   2390..2416    +  CDS            3xHA (fragment): three tandem HA epitope tags
   2427..2654    +  CDS            ubiquitin-K63: human ubiquitin variant containing Lys-63, with all other lysines mutated to arginine
   2721..3320    +  CDS            PuroR: puromycin N-acetyltransferase; pac from Streptomyces alboniger; confers resistance to puromycin
   3336..3924    +  misc_feature   WPRE: woodchuck hepatitis virus posttranscriptional regulatory element
   3975..3994    +  misc_feature   cPPT/CTS (fragment): central polypurine tract and central termination sequence of HIV-1
   3996..4229    +  LTR            3' LTR (ΔU3): self-inactivating 3' long terminal repeat (LTR) from HIV-1
   4301..4422    +  polyA_signal   SV40 poly(A) signal: SV40 polyadenylation signal
   4462..4597    +  rep_origin     SV40 ori: SV40 origin of replication
   4618..4636    -  promoter       T7 promoter: promoter for bacteriophage T7 RNA polymerase
   4644..4667    -  misc_feature   MCS (fragment): pUC18/19 multiple cloning site
   4664..4821    +  CDS            lacZα (fragment): LacZα fragment of β-galactosidase; lacZ fragment
   4827..4926    -  misc_feature   bom (fragment): basis of mobility region from pBR322
   5028..5063    -  CDS            rop (fragment): Rop protein, which maintains plasmids at low copy number; rop
   5158..5262    +  promoter       AmpR promoter: bla
   5263..6123    +  CDS            AmpR: β-lactamase; bla; confers resistance to ampicillin, carbenicillin, and related antibiotics
   6294..6882    +  rep_origin     ori: high-copy-number ColE1/pMB1/pBR322/pUC origin of replication
   7065..7157    +  CDS            lacI (fragment): lac repressor; lacI; The lac repressor binds to the lac operator to inhibit transcription in E. coli. This inhibition can be relieved by adding lactose or isopropyl-β-D-thiogalactopyranoside (IPTG).
   7170..7191    +  protein_bind   CAP binding site: CAP binding activates transcription in the presence of cAMP. E. coli catabolite activator protein
   7206..7236    +  promoter       lac promoter: promoter for the E. coli lac operon
   7244..7260    +  protein_bind   lac operator: The lac repressor binds to the lac operator to inhibit transcription in E. coli. This inhibition can be relieved by adding lactose or isopropyl-β-D-thiogalactopyranoside (IPTG). lac repressor encoded by lacI
