[The description below was written by a language model from this plasmid's Addgene catalogue record and pLannotate feature annotations shown in this document.]
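Description:
pLenti Puro HA-Ubiquitin-K63 is a third-generation-style, self-inactivating HIV-1 lentiviral transfer plasmid of about 7.3 kb, built on a pLenti backbone for delivering an HA-tagged human ubiquitin variant into mammalian cells. In bacteria it is maintained through a high-copy ColE1/pUC-type origin and selected with ampicillin via the β-lactamase gene. The backbone also carries remnants of cloning-vector sequence (lac promoter/operator, lacZα and lacI fragments, T3 and T7 promoters) that play no role in the payload. The viral genome is transcribed from a chimeric RSV promoter fused to a truncated 5' LTR, making it independent of Tat. It includes the Ψ packaging signal with a gag fragment, the Rev response element for nuclear export of the unspliced RNA, a cPPT/CTS to aid nuclear import, a WPRE to boost transcript stability and expression, and a ΔU3 3' LTR that inactivates LTR promoter activity after integration. An SV40 poly(A) signal and SV40 origin lie downstream of the 3' LTR.

The expression cassette uses a CMV promoter to drive a single 228 bp ubiquitin coding unit derived from UBB (the native gene encodes three tandem repeats) with an N-terminal HA epitope; the annotation matches only a single-copy-sized portion of a 3xHA tag. The feature table identifies the insert as the "K63-only" variant, retaining Lys-63 with all other lysines changed to arginine, which restricts chain formation to K63 linkages. A puromycin N-acetyltransferase gene follows about 65 bp downstream for selecting transduced cells, though no separate promoter, IRES or 2A element is annotated in between. The two sequence records agree apart from orientation and one nucleotide in length. Typical uses would be stable expression for detecting or pulling down K63-linked ubiquitination through the HA tag.
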