Addgene plasmid #236291: pLenti Puro HA-Ubiquitin-K63
Purpose: Lentiviral vector expressing HA-tagged ubiquitin K63 mutant
Depositing lab: Melina Fan & Addgene Research Program. Depositing organization: Addgene.
Backbone
  Vector backbone: pLenti
  Backbone size w/o insert (bp): 7055
  Total vector size (bp): 7283
  Vector type: Lentiviral
  Selectable markers: Puromycin
Growth in bacteria
  Bacterial resistance: Ampicillin, 100 μg/mL
  Growth temperature: 37°C
  Growth strain: NEB Stable
  Copy number: High Copy
Gene/Insert
  Gene/Insert name: Ubiquitin K63 (alt name: UBB)
  Species: H. sapiens (human)
  Insert size (bp): 228
  Mutation: Single ubiquitin coding sequence containing K63 mutation (full length UBB has three repeating ubiquitin coding sequences)
  Entrez Gene: UBB (a.k.a. HEL-S-50)
  Promoter: CMV
  Tag / fusion protein: HA (N terminal on insert)
  Cloning method: Gibson Cloning
  Sequencing primers: 5′ CMV-F
Terms and licenses: Academic/Nonprofit Terms; Industry Terms
How to cite: pLenti Puro HA-Ubiquitin-K63 was a gift from Melina Fan & Addgene Research Program (Addgene plasmid # 236291)
